Addgene plasmid #221737: pMRXIP-GFP-STX17TMΔC
Purpose: Stable expression of GFP-STX17TMΔC in mammalian cells
Depositing lab: Noboru Mizushima. Depositing organization: The University of Tokyo. Publication: Syntaxin 17 recruitment to mature autophagosomes is temporally regulated by PI4P accumulation. Shinoda S, Sakai Y, Matsui T, Uematsu M, Koyama-Honda I, Sakamaki JI, Yamamoto H, Mizushima N. Elife. 2024 Jun 4;12:RP92189. doi: 10.7554/eLife.92189. PubMed 38831696.
Backbone
  Vector backbone: pMRX-IP
  Backbone manufacturer: Dr.Shoji Yamaoka of Tokyo Medical and Dental University
  Backbone size w/o insert (bp): 6137
  Total vector size (bp): 7005
  Vector type: Mammalian Expression, Retroviral
  Selectable markers: Puromycin
Growth in bacteria
  Bacterial resistance: Ampicillin, 100 μg/mL
  Growth temperature: 37°C
  Growth strain: NEB Stable
  Growth instructions: 100 μg/mL
  Copy number: High Copy
Gene/Insert
  Gene/Insert name: STX17 (alt name: STX17TMΔC)
  Species: H. sapiens (human)
  Insert size (bp): 147
  Mutation: deleted amino acids 1-228 and 227-302
  GenBank ID: NM_017919.2
  Entrez Gene: STX17
  Tag / fusion protein: GFP (N terminal on insert)
  Cloning method: Gibson Cloning
  Sequencing primers: 5′ GCGGCGGATCTATCGATGAATTGAATTCGCTGGCAGCTCTGCCT; 3′ TAGCGGCCGCTCGAGGGATCCTTAttgTATCAATTTTCCACC
Terms and licenses: Academic/Nonprofit Terms; Industry Terms: Not Available to Industry
How to cite: pMRXIP-GFP-STX17TMΔC was a gift from Noboru Mizushima (Addgene plasmid # 221737 ; http://n2t.net/addgene:221737 ; RRID:Addgene_221737)
