[The description below was written by a language model from this plasmid's Addgene catalogue record and pLannotate feature annotations shown in this document.]
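Description:
pMRXIP-GFP-STX17TMΔC is a Moloney murine leukemia virus-based retroviral vector, built on the pMRX-IP backbone, for stable expression of a GFP-tagged fragment of human syntaxin 17 in mammalian cells. It is about 7 kb. In bacteria it is maintained through a high-copy ColE1/pUC-type origin and selected with ampicillin via the β-lactamase gene and its promoter.

The viral portion begins with a CMV enhancer adjoining a partial LTR. This is followed by the MMLV Ψ packaging signal, a truncated gag segment lacking its start codon, and a pol region carrying the splice acceptor. Together these elements allow the transcript to be packaged into retroviral particles when the viral proteins are supplied in trans. No separate internal promoter is annotated, so expression of the payload appears to rely on the LTR-driven transcript. The payload is an EGFP coding sequence fused to the N-terminus of a short STX17 fragment of roughly 147 bp. As the name suggests, this fragment corresponds to the transmembrane region with the C-terminal tail removed. The catalogue lists the deletions as residues 1–228 and 227–302. These ranges overlap, so the exact boundaries are not clear from the record. Downstream, an EMCV IRES links a puromycin N-acetyltransferase gene to the same transcript, so puromycin selection enriches for cells that express the fusion. MMLV LTR sequences close the proviral unit.

STX17 is an autophagosomal SNARE that mediates autophagosome–lysosome fusion. The associated study examined how its recruitment to mature autophagosomes is temporally regulated by PI4P accumulation. This construct fits use as a fluorescent truncation reporter for testing how the C-terminal region contributes to membrane targeting.
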