Features (pLannotate 1.2.2; 15 found; start..end, strand, type, name):
    309..604     +  LTR            3' LTR (ΔU3) (fragment): self-inactivating 3' long terminal repeat (LTR) from Moloney murine leukemia virus
    667..1024    +  misc_feature   MMLV Ψ: packaging signal of Moloney murine leukemia virus (MMLV)
   1089..1505    +  CDS            gag (truncated): truncated Moloney murine leukemia virus (MMLV) gag gene lacking the start codon
   1515..1889    +  misc_feature   pol region: Moloney murine leukemia virus (MMLV) pol region containing the splice acceptor site
   1901..2617    +  CDS            EGFP: EGFP is a basic (constitutively fluorescent) green fluorescent protein published in 1996, derived from Aequorea victoria. It is reported to be a rapidly-maturing weak dimer with moderate acid sensitivity.
   2681..2824    +  CDS            STX17 (fragment): STX17_HUMAN - Experimental evidence at protein level: Swiss-Prot protein existence level 1. SNAREs, soluble N-ethylmaleimide-sensitive factor-attachment protein receptors, are essential proteins for fusion of cellular membranes. SNAREs localized on opposing membranes assemble to form a trans-SNARE complex, an extended, parallel four alpha-helical bundle that drives membrane fusion (PubMed:23217709, PubMed:25686604, PubMed:28306502). STX17 is a SNARE of the autophagosome involved in autophagy through the direct control of autophagosome membrane fusion with the lysosome membrane (PubMed:23217709
   2961..3423    +  misc_feature   IRES: internal ribosome entry site (IRES) of the encephalomyocarditis virus (EMCV)
   3437..4036    +  CDS            PuroR: puromycin N-acetyltransferase; pac from Streptomyces alboniger; confers resistance to puromycin
   4138..4259    +  LTR            3' LTR (ΔU3) (fragment): self-inactivating 3' long terminal repeat (LTR) from Moloney murine leukemia virus
   4260..4729    +  LTR            LTR: long terminal repeat from Moloney murine leukemia virus
   4795..4847    -  CDS            lacI (fragment): lac repressor; lacI; The lac repressor binds to the lac operator to inhibit transcription in E. coli. This inhibition can be relieved by adding lactose or isopropyl-β-D-thiogalactopyranoside (IPTG).
   5030..5618    -  rep_origin     ori: high-copy-number ColE1/pMB1/pBR322/pUC origin of replication
   5782..6642    -  CDS            AmpR: β-lactamase; bla; confers resistance to ampicillin, carbenicillin, and related antibiotics
   6643..6747    -  promoter       AmpR promoter: bla
   6935..308     +  enhancer       CMV enhancer (across the origin): human cytomegalovirus immediate early enhancer
>Addgene plasmid #221737 | pMRXIP-GFP-STX17TMΔC | addgene full sequence | sequence record 443148 | Addgene NGS Result
TCCGCGTTACATAACTTACGGTAAATGGCCCGCCTGGCTGACCGCCCAACGACCCCCGCCCATTGACGTC
AATAATGACGTATGTTCCCATAGTAACGCCAATAGGGACTTTCCATTGACGTCAATGGGTGGAGTATTTA
CGGTAAACTGCCCACTTGGCAGTACATCAAGTGTATCATATGCCAAGTACGCCCCCTATTGACGTCAATG
ACGGTAAATGGCCCGCCTGGCATTATGCCCAGTACATGACCTTATGGGACTTTCCTACTTGGCAGTACAT
CTACGTATTAGTCATCGCTATTACCATGCTAGAGAACCATCAGATGTTTCCAGGGTGCCCCAAGGACCTG
AAATGACCCTGTGCCTTATTTGAACTAACCAATCAGTTCGCTTCTCGCTTCTGTTCGCGCGCTTCTGCTC
CCCGAGCTCAATAAAAGAGCCCACAACCCCTCACTCGGCGCGCCAGTCCTCCGATTGACTGAGTCGCCCG
GGTACCCGTGTATCCAATAAACCCTCTTGCAGTTGCATCCGACTTGTGGTCTCGCTGTTCCTTGGGAGGG
TCTCCTCTGAGTGATTGACTACCCGTCAGCGGGGGTCTTTCATTTGGGGGCTCGTCCGGGATCGGGAGAC
CCCTGCCCAGGGACCACCGACCCACCACCGGGAGGTAAGCTGGCCAGCAACTTATCTGTGTCTGTCCGAT
TGTCTAGTGTCTATGACTGATTTTATGCGCCTGCGTCGGTACTAGTTAGCTAACTAGCTCTGTATCTGGC
GGACCCGTGGTGGAACTGACGAGTTCGGAACACCCGGCCGCAACCCTGGGAGACGTCCCAGGGACTTCGG
GGGCCGTTTTTGTGGCCCGACCTGAGTCCAAAAATCCCGATCGTTTTGGACTCTTTGGTGCACCCCCCTT
AGAGGAGGGATATGTGGTTCTGGTAGGAGACGAGAACCTAAAACAGTTCCCGCCTCCGTCTGAATTTTTG
CTTTCGGTTTGGGACCGAAGCCGCGCCGCGCGTCTTGTCTGCTGCAGCATCGTTCTGTGTTGTCTCTGTC
TGACTGTGTTTCTGTATTTGTCTGAAAATATGGGCCCGGGCCAGACTGTTACCACTCCCTTAAGTTTGAC
CTTAGGTCACTGGAAAGATGTCGAGCGGATCGCTCACAACCAGTCGGTAGATGTCAAGAAGAGACGTTGG
GTTACCTTCTGCTCTGCAGAATGGCCAACCTTTAACGTCGGATGGCCGCGAGACGGCACCTTTAACCGAG
ACCTCATCACCCAGGTTAAGATCAAGGTCTTTTCACCTGGCCCGCATGGACACCCAGACCAGGTCCCCTA
CATCGTGACCTGGGAAGCCTTGGCTTTTGACCCCCCTCCCTGGGTCAAGCCCTTTGTACACCCTAAGCCT
CCGCCTCCTCTTCCTCCATCCGCCCCGTCTCTCCCCCTTGAACCTCCTCGTTCGACCCCGCCTCGATCCT
CCCTTTATCCAGCCCTCACTCCTTCTCTAGGCGCCCCCATATGGCCATATGAGATCTTATATGGGGCACC
CCCGCCCCTTGTAAACTTCCCTGACCCTGACATGACAAGAGTTACTAACAGCCCCTCTCTCCAAGCTCAC
TTACAGGCTCTCTACTTAGTCCAGCACGAAGTCTGGAGACCTCTGGCGGCAGCCTACCAAGAACAACTGG
ACCGACCGGTGGTACCTCACCCTTACCGAGTCGGCGACACAGTGTGGGTCCGCCGACACCAGACTAAGAA
CCTAGAACCTCGCTGGAAAGGACCTTACACAGTCCTGCTGACCACCCCCACCGCCCTCAAAGTAGACGGC
ATCGCAGCTTGGATACACGCCGCCCACGTGAAGGCTGCCGACCCCGGGGGTGGACCATCCTCTAGACTGC
CGGATCTGCCATGGTGAGCAAGGGCGAGGAGCTGTTCACCGGGGTGGTGCCCATCCTGGTCGAGCTGGAC
GGCGACGTAAACGGCCACAAGTTCAGCGTGTCCGGCGAGGGCGAGGGCGATGCCACCTACGGCAAGCTGA
CCCTGAAGTTCATCTGCACCACCGGCAAGCTGCCCGTGCCCTGGCCCACCCTCGTGACCACCCTGACCTA
CGGCGTGCAGTGCTTCAGCCGCTACCCCGACCACATGAAGCAGCACGACTTCTTCAAGTCCGCCATGCCC
GAAGGCTACGTCCAGGAGCGCACCATCTTCTTCAAGGACGACGGCAACTACAAGACCCGCGCCGAGGTGA
AGTTCGAGGGCGACACCCTGGTGAACCGCATCGAGCTGAAGGGCATCGACTTCAAGGAGGACGGCAACAT
CCTGGGGCACAAGCTGGAGTACAACTACAACAGCCACAACGTCTATATCATGGCCGACAAGCAGAAGAAC
GGCATCAAGGTGAACTTCAAGATCCGCCACAACATCGAGGACGGCAGCGTGCAGCTCGCCGACCACTACC
AGCAGAACACCCCCATCGGCGACGGCCCCGTGCTGCTGCCCGACAACCACTACCTGAGCACCCAGTCCGC
CCTGAGCAAAGACCCCAACGAGAAGCGCGATCACATGGTCCTGCTGGAGTTCGTGACCGCCGCCGGGATC
ACTCTCGGCATGGACGAGCTGTACAAGGGTGGCGGTGGCTCGGGCGGTGGTGGGTCGGGTGGCGGCGGAT
CTATCGATGAATTGAATTCGCTGGCAGCTCTGCCTGTGGCAGGTGCACTCATCGGGGGAATGGTAGGGGG
TCCTATTGGCCTCCTTGCAGGCTTCAAAGTGGCAGGAATTGCAGCTGCACTTGGTGGTGGGGTGTTGGGC
TTCACAGGTGGAAAATTGATACAATAAGGATCCCTCGAGCGGCCGCTACGTAAATTCCGCCCCCCCCCCC
TAACGTTACTGGCCGAAGCCGCTTGGAATAAGGCCGGTGTGCGTTTGTCTATATGTTATTTTCCACCATA
TTGCCGTCTTTTGGCAATGTGAGGGCCCGGAAACCTGGCCCTGTCTTCTTGACGAGCATTCCTAGGGGTC
TTTCCCCTCTCGCCAAAGGAATGCAAGGTCTGTTGAATGTCGTGAAGGAAGCAGTTCCTCTGGAAGCTTC
TTGAAGACAAACAACGTCTGTAGCGACCCTTTGCAGGCAGCGGAACCCCCCACCTGGCGACAGGTGCCTC
TGCGGCCAAAAGCCACGTGTATAAGATACACCTGCAAAGGCGGCACAACCCCAGTGCCACGTTGTGAGTT
GGATAGTTGTGGAAAGAGTCAAATGGCTCTCCTCAAGCGTATTCAACAAGGGGCTGAAGGATGCCCAGAA
GGTACCCCATTGTATGGGATCTGATCTGGGGCCTCGGTGCACATGCTTTACATGTGTTTAGTCGAGGTTA
AAAAAACGTCTAGGCCCCCCGAACCACGGGGACGTGGTTTTCCTTTGAAAAACACGATGATAATATGGCC
ACAACCATGACCGAGTACAAGCCCACGGTGCGCCTCGCCACCCGCGACGACGTCCCCCGGGCCGTACGCA
CCCTCGCCGCCGCGTTCGCCGACTACCCCGCCACGCGCCACACCGTCGACCCGGACCGCCACATCGAGCG
GGTCACCGAGCTGCAAGAACTCTTCCTCACGCGCGTCGGGCTCGACATCGGCAAGGTGTGGGTCGCGGAC
GACGGCGCCGCGGTGGCGGTCTGGACCACGCCGGAGAGCGTCGAAGCGGGGGCGGTGTTCGCCGAGATCG
GCCCGCGCATGGCCGAGTTGAGCGGTTCCCGGCTGGCCGCGCAGCAACAGATGGAAGGCCTCCTGGCGCC
GCACCGGCCCAAGGAGCCCGCGTGGTTCCTGGCCACCGTCGGCGTCTCGCCCGACCACCAGGGCAAGGGT
CTGGGCAGCGCCGTCGTGCTCCCCGGAGTGGAGGCGGCCGAGCGCGCCGGGGTGCCCGCCTTCCTGGAGA
CCTCCGCGCCCCGCAACCTCCCCTTCTACGAGCGGCTCGGCTTCACCGTCACCGCCGACGTCGAGGTGCC
CGAAGGACCGCGCACCTGGTGCATGACCCGCAAGCCCGGTGCCTGACGCCCGCCCCACGACCCGCAGCGC
CCGACCGAAAGGAGCGCACGACCCCATGGCTCGACGATAAAATAAAAGATTTTATTTAGTCTCCAGAAAA
AGGGGGGAATGAAAGACCCCACCTGTAGGTTTGGCAAGCTAGCTTAAGTAACGCCATTTTGCAAGGCATG
GAAAAATACATAACTGAGAATAGAGAAGTTCAGATCAAGGTCAGGAACAGATGGAACAGCTGAATATGGG
CCAAACAGGATATCTGTGGTAAGCAGTTCCTGCCCCGGCTCAGGGCCAAGAACAGATGGAACAGCTGAAT
ATGGGCCAAACAGGATATCTGTGGTAAGCAGTTCCTGCCCCGGCTCAGGGCCAAGAACAGATGGTCCCCA
GATGCGGTCCAGCCCTCAGCAGTTTCTAGAGAACCATCAGATGTTTCCAGGGTGCCCCAAGGACCTGAAA
TGACCCTGTGCCTTATTTGAACTAACCAATCAGTTCGCTTCTCGCTTCTGTTCGCGCGCTTCTGCTCCCC
GAGCTCAATAAAAGAGCCCACAACCCCTCACTCGGGGCGCCAGTCCTCCGATTGACTGAGTCGCCCGGGT
ACCCGTGTATCCAATAAACCCTCTTGCAGTTGCATCCGACTTGTGGTCTCGCTGTTCCTTGGGAGGGTCT
CCTCTGAGTGATTGACTACCCGTCAGCGGGGGTCTTTCACATGCAGCATGTATCAAAATTAATTTGGTTT
TTTTTCTTAAGTATTTACATTAAATGGCCATAGTTGCATTAATGAATCGGCCAACGCGCGGGGAGAGGCG
GTTTGCGTATTGGGCGCTCTTCCGCTTCCTCGCTCACTGACTCGCTGCGCTCGGTCGTTCGGCTGCGGCG
AGCGGTATCAGCTCACTCAAAGGCGGTAATACGGTTATCCACAGAATCAGGGGATAACGCAGGAAAGAAC
ATGTGAGCAAAAGGCCAGCAAAAGGCCAGGAACCGTAAAAAGGCCGCGTTGCTGGCGTTTTTCCATAGGC
TCCGCCCCCCTGACGAGCATCACAAAAATCGACGCTCAAGTCAGAGGTGGCGAAACCCGACAGGACTATA
AAGATACCAGGCGTTTCCCCCTGGAAGCTCCCTCGTGCGCTCTCCTGTTCCGACCCTGCCGCTTACCGGA
TACCTGTCCGCCTTTCTCCCTTCGGGAAGCGTGGCGCTTTCTCATAGCTCACGCTGTAGGTATCTCAGTT
CGGTGTAGGTCGTTCGCTCCAAGCTGGGCTGTGTGCACGAACCCCCCGTTCAGCCCGACCGCTGCGCCTT
ATCCGGTAACTATCGTCTTGAGTCCAACCCGGTAAGACACGACTTATCGCCACTGGCAGCAGCCACTGGT
AACAGGATTAGCAGAGCGAGGTATGTAGGCGGTGCTACAGAGTTCTTGAAGTGGTGGCCTAACTACGGCT
ACACTAGAAGAACAGTATTTGGTATCTGCGCTCTGCTGAAGCCAGTTACCTTCGGAAAAAGAGTTGGTAG
CTCTTGATCCGGCAAACAAACCACCGCTGGTAGCGGTGGTTTTTTTGTTTGCAAGCAGCAGATTACGCGC
AGAAAAAAAGGATCTCAAGAAGATCCTTTGATCTTTTCTACGGGGTCTGACGCTCAGTGGAACGAAAACT
CACGTTAAGGGATTTTGGTCATGAGATTATCAAAAAGGATCTTCACCTAGATCCTTTTGCGGCCGGCCGC
AAATCAATCTAAAGTATATATGAGTAAACTTGGTCTGACAGTTACCAATGCTTAATCAGTGAGGCACCTA
TCTCAGCGATCTGTCTATTTCGTTCATCCATAGTTGCCTGACTCCCCGTCGTGTAGATAACTACGATACG
GGAGGGCTTACCATCTGGCCCCAGTGCTGCAATGATACCGCGAGACCCACGCTCACCGGCTCCAGATTTA
TCAGCAATAAACCAGCCAGCCGGAAGGGCCGAGCGCAGAAGTGGTCCTGCAACTTTATCCGCCTCCATCC
AGTCTATTAATTGTTGCCGGGAAGCTAGAGTAAGTAGTTCGCCAGTTAATAGTTTGCGCAACGTTGTTGC
CATTGCTACAGGCATCGTGGTGTCACGCTCGTCGTTTGGTATGGCTTCATTCAGCTCCGGTTCCCAACGA
TCAAGGCGAGTTACATGATCCCCCATGTTGTGCAAAAAAGCGGTTAGCTCCTTCGGTCCTCCGATCGTTG
TCAGAAGTAAGTTGGCCGCAGTGTTATCACTCATGGTTATGGCAGCACTGCATAATTCTCTTACTGTCAT
GCCATCCGTAAGATGCTTTTCTGTGACTGGTGAGTACTCAACCAAGTCATTCTGAGAATAGTGTATGCGG
CGACCGAGTTGCTCTTGCCCGGCGTCAACACGGGATAATACCGCGCCACATAGCAGAACTTTAAAAGTGC
TCATCATTGGAAAACGTTCTTCGGGGCGAAAACTCTCAAGGATCTTACCGCTGTTGAGATCCAGTTCGAT
GTAACCCACTCGTGCACCCAACTGATCTTCAGCATCTTTTACTTTCACCAGCGTTTCTGGGTGAGCAAAA
ACAGGAAGGCAAAATGCCGCAAAAAAGGGAATAAGGGCGACACGGAAATGTTGAATACTCATACTCTTCC
TTTTTCAATATTATTGAAGCATTTATCAGGGTTATTGTCTCATGAGCGGATACATATTTGAATGTATTTA
GAAAAATAAACAAATAGGGGTTCCGCGCACATTTCCCCGAAAAGTGCCACCTGACGTCTAAGAAACCATT
ATTATCATGACATTAACCTATAAAAATAGGCGTATCACGAGGCCCTTTCGTCTTCACTCGAGGAGCTTGG
CCCATTGCATACGTTGTATCCATATCATAATATGTACATTTATATTGGCTCATGTCCAACATTACCGCCA
TGTTGACATTGATTATTGACTAGTTATTAATAGTAATCAATTACGGGGTCATTAGTTCATAGCCCATATA
TGGAGT
